Addgene plasmid #118428: pDRF1-GW mkok-T2A-mTurquoise2
Purpose: Produces equimolar expression of mKokappa and mTq2
Depositing lab: Bas Teusink. Depositing organization: Vrije Universiteit Amsterdam. Publication: In vivo characterisation of fluorescent proteins in budding yeast. Botman D, de Groot DH, Schmidt P, Goedhart J, Teusink B. Sci Rep. 2019 Feb 19;9(1):2234. doi: 10.1038/s41598-019-38913-z. PubMed 30783202.
Backbone
  Vector backbone: pDRF1-GW
  Vector type: Yeast Expression
  Selectable markers: URA3
Growth in bacteria
  Bacterial resistance: Ampicillin, 100 μg/mL
  Growth temperature: 37°C
  Growth strain: DH5alpha
  Copy number: High Copy
Gene/Insert
  Gene/Insert name: mkok-T2A-mTq2
  Species: Synthetic
  Cloning method: Restriction Enzyme; 5′ cloning site unknown (unknown if destroyed); 3′ cloning site unknown (unknown if destroyed)
  Sequencing primers: 5′ AACAATCGTTAATAATTAATTAATTGG; 3′ GAGTCACTTTAAAATTTGTATACAC
Terms and licenses: Academic/Nonprofit Terms; Industry Terms: Not Available to Industry
How to cite: pDRF1-GW mkok-T2A-mTurquoise2 was a gift from Bas Teusink (Addgene plasmid # 118428 ; http://n2t.net/addgene:118428 ; RRID:Addgene_118428)
