[The description below was written by a language model from this plasmid's Addgene catalogue record and pLannotate feature annotations shown in this document.]
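Description:
pDRF1-GW mkok-T2A-mTurquoise2 is an 8,457 bp yeast expression plasmid built on the pDRF1-GW backbone, an E. coli/Saccharomyces cerevisiae shuttle vector. In bacteria it replicates at high copy from a ColE1/pUC-type origin and is selected through the β-lactamase (AmpR) gene. In yeast it is maintained episomally through the 2μ origin and selected by URA3 complementation of uracil auxotrophy, a marker that can also be counterselected with 5-FOA. An f1 origin and remnants of a lac promoter/operator, lacZα and a pBluescript-type polylinker are carried over from the parental cloning vectors.

The payload is a synthetic open reading frame lying between Gateway attB1 and attB2 sites. It encodes the orange fluorescent protein mKOκ followed by the cyan fluorescent protein mTurquoise2 (annotated as a mammalian codon-optimized version). The roughly 100 bp gap between the two annotated coding regions is where the T2A element named in the construct would sit, although the annotation software did not call it. A T2A peptide causes ribosomal skipping during translation, so one transcript gives two separate proteins in a fixed one-to-one ratio, matching the stated purpose of equimolar expression of the two fluorophores. The S. cerevisiae ADH1 terminator follows the cassette. The yeast promoter driving it is not identified in the record; only small fragments of yeast genomic sequence are annotated upstream of attB1. The depositor and NGS sequence records show identical features, differing only in their start coordinate. The associated publication concerns in vivo characterisation of fluorescent proteins in budding yeast, which suggests one co-expressed protein serves as an expression reference for the other.
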