Features (pLannotate 1.2.2; 27 found; start..end, strand, type, name):
      3..257     -  CDS            BRP1 (fragment): BRP1_YEAST - Protein predicted: Swiss-Prot protein existence level 4. From Saccharomyces cerevisiae (strain ATCC 204508 / S288c) (Baker's yeast).
    359..375     -  promoter       ARG4 promoter (fragment): S. cerevisiae ARG4
    480..563     +  CDS            YG007_YEAST: Protein predicted: Swiss-Prot protein existence level 4. From Saccharomyces cerevisiae (strain ATCC 204508 / S288c) (Baker's yeast).
    800..824     +  protein_bind   attB1: mutant version of attB; recombination site for the Gateway® BP reaction BP Clonase™
    846..868     +  CDS            PhoCl (fragment): photocleavable protein that separates into two fragments upon exposure to violet light (Zhang et al., 2017)
    868..1515    +  CDS            mKO&kappa;: mKO&kappa; is a basic (constitutively fluorescent) orange fluorescent protein published in 2008, derived from Verrillofungia concinna. It has low acid sensitivity.
   1618..2337    +  CDS            mTurquoise2: enhanced monomeric variant of CFP (Goedhart et al., 2012) mammalian codon-optimized
   2347..2371    -  protein_bind   attB2: mutant version of attB; recombination site for the Gateway® BP reaction BP Clonase™
   2399..2425    +  misc_feature   MCS (fragment): pBluescript multiple cloning site
   2434..2452    -  promoter       T7 promoter: promoter for bacteriophage T7 RNA polymerase
   2453..2596    +  CDS            ADH1 (fragment): ADH1_YEAST - Also known as ADC1. Experimental evidence at protein level: Swiss-Prot protein existence level 1. This isozyme preferentially catalyzes the conversion of primary unbranched alcohols to their corresponding aldehydes. Also shows activity toward secondary alcohols. From Saccharomyces cerevisiae (strain ATCC 204508 / S288c) (Baker's yeast).
   2600..2787    +  terminator     ADH1 terminator: S. cerevisiae ADH1; transcription terminator for the S. cerevisiae alcohol dehydrogenase 1 (ADH1) gene
   2795..2952    +  CDS            lacZα (fragment): LacZα fragment of β-galactosidase; lacZ fragment
   2958..3009    -  misc_feature   bom (fragment): basis of mobility region from pBR322
   3014..3097    +  CDS            RAF1 (fragment): RAF_YEAST - Experimental evidence at transcript level: Swiss-Prot protein existence level 2. Antagonizes transcriptional repression of recombinase FLP by REP1-REP2. May play a role in plasmid partitioning. From Saccharomyces cerevisiae (strain ATCC 204508 / S288c) (Baker's yeast).
   3251..4597    -  rep_origin     2μ ori: yeast 2μ plasmid origin of replication
   4602..4618    -  promoter       tet promoter (fragment): E. coli promoter for tetracycline efflux protein gene
   4708..5511    -  CDS            URA3: orotidine-5'-phosphate decarboxylase, required for uracil biosynthesis; S. cerevisiae URA3; yeast auxotrophic marker, counterselectable with 5-fluoroorotic acid (5-FOA)
   5512..5727    -  promoter       URA3 promoter: S. cerevisiae URA3
   5838..5942    +  promoter       AmpR promoter: bla
   5943..6803    +  CDS            AmpR: β-lactamase; bla; confers resistance to ampicillin, carbenicillin, and related antibiotics
   6974..7562    +  rep_origin     ori: high-copy-number ColE1/pMB1/pBR322/pUC origin of replication
   7745..7837    +  CDS            lacI (fragment): lac repressor; lacI; The lac repressor binds to the lac operator to inhibit transcription in E. coli. This inhibition can be relieved by adding lactose or isopropyl-β-D-thiogalactopyranoside (IPTG).
   7850..7871    +  protein_bind   CAP binding site: CAP binding activates transcription in the presence of cAMP. E. coli catabolite activator protein
   7886..7916    +  promoter       lac promoter: promoter for the E. coli lac operon
   7924..7940    +  protein_bind   lac operator: The lac repressor binds to the lac operator to inhibit transcription in E. coli. This inhibition can be relieved by adding lactose or isopropyl-β-D-thiogalactopyranoside (IPTG). lac repressor encoded by lacI
   8021..8449    -  rep_origin     f1 ori (sequence partly withheld): f1 bacteriophage origin of replication; arrow indicates direction of (+) strand synthesis
>Addgene plasmid #118428 | pDRF1-GW mkok-T2A-mTurquoise2 | depositor full sequence | sequence record 223787 | pDRF1-GW mkok-T2A-mTurquoise2 sequence 8457 bps
CAAGCTTCCTGAAACGGAGAAACATAAACAGGCATTGCTGGGATCACCCATACATCACTCTGTTTTGCCT
GACCTTTTCCGGTAATTTGAAAACAAACCCGGTCTCGAAGCGGAGATCCGGCGATAATTACCGCAGAAAT
AAACCCATACACGAGACGTAGAACCAGCCGCACATGGCCGGAGAAACTCCTGCGAGAATTTCGTAAACTC
GCGCGCATTGCATCTGTATTTCCTAATGCGGCACTTCCAGGCCTCGATCGAGACCGTTTATCCATTGCTT
TTTTGTTGTCTTTTTCCCTCGTTCACAGAAAGTCTGAAGAAGCTATAGTAGAACTATGAGCTTTTTTTGT
TTCTGTTTTCCTTTTTTTTTTTTTTACCTCTGTGGAAATTGTTACTCTCACACTCTTTAGTTCGTTTGTT
TGTTTTGTTTATTCCAATTATGACCGGTGACGAAACGTGGTCGATGGTGGGTACCGCTTATGCTCCCCTC
CATTAGTTTCGATTATATAAAAAGGCCAAATATTGTATTATTTTCAAATGTCCTATCATTATCGTCTAAC
ATCTAATTTCTCTTAAATTTTTTCTCTTTCTTTCCTATAACACCAATAGTGAAAATCTTTTTTTCTTCTA
TATCTACAAAAACTTTTTTTTTCTATCAACCTCGTTGATAAATTTTTTCTTTAACAATCGTTAATAATTA
ATTAATTGGAAAATAACCATTTTTTCTCTCTTTTATACACACATTCAAAAGAAAGAAAAAAAATATACCC
CAGCCTCGACTAGTGAATTCGCGGCCATCACAAGTTTGTACAAAAAAGCAGGCTGCTAGCGCTACCGGTC
GCCACCATGGTGAGCAAGGGCGAGGAGAGTGTGATTAAACCAGAGATGAAGATGAGGTACTACATGGACG
GCTCCGTCAATGGGCATGAGTTCACAATTGAAGGTGAAGGCACAGGCAGACCTTACGAGGGACATCAAGA
GATGACACTACGCGTCACAATGGCCGAGGGCGGGCCAATGCCTTTCGCGTTTGACTTAGTGTCACACGTG
TTCTGTTACGGCCACAGAGTATTTACTAAATATCCAGAAGAGATACCAGACTATTTCAAACAAGCATTTC
CTGAAGGCCTGTCATGGGAAAGGTCGTTGGAGTTCGAAGATGGTGGGTCCGCTTCAGTCAGTGCGCATAT
AAGCCTTAGAGGAAACACCTTCTACCACAAATCCAAATTTACTGGGGTTAACTTTCCTGCCGATGGTCCT
ATCATGCAAAACCAAAGTGTTGATTGGGAGCCATCAACCGAGAAAATTACTGCCAGCGACGGAGTTCTGA
AGGGTGATGTTACGATGTACCTAAAACTTGAAGGAGGCGGCAATCACAAATGCCAATTCAAGACTACTTA
CAAGGCGGCAAAAGAGATTCTTGAAATGCCAGGAGACCATTACATCGGCCATCGCCTCGTCAGGAAAACC
GAAGGCAACATTACTGAGCAGGTAGAAGATGCAGTAGCTCATTCCACTGGCGACGAGCTGTACAAGTCCG
GAGAGGGCAGAGGAAGTCTTCTAACATGCGGTGACGTGGAGGAGAATCCCGGCCCTGGGGATCCACCGGT
CGCCACCATGGTGAGCAAGGGCGAGGAGCTGTTCACCGGGGTGGTGCCCATCCTGGTCGAGCTGGACGGC
GACGTAAACGGCCACAAGTTCAGCGTGTCCGGCGAGGGCGAGGGCGATGCCACCTACGGCAAGCTGACCC
TGAAGTTCATCTGCACCACCGGCAAGCTGCCCGTGCCCTGGCCCACCCTCGTGACCACCCTGTCCTGGGG
CGTGCAGTGCTTCGCCCGCTACCCCGACCACATGAAGCAGCACGACTTCTTCAAGTCCGCCATGCCCGAA
GGCTACGTCCAGGAGCGCACCATCTTCTTCAAGGACGACGGCAACTACAAGACCCGCGCCGAGGTGAAGT
TCGAGGGCGACACCCTGGTGAACCGCATCGAGCTGAAGGGCATCGACTTCAAGGAGGACGGCAACATCCT
GGGGCACAAGCTGGAGTACAACTACTTTAGCGACAACGTCTATATCACCGCCGACAAGCAGAAGAACGGC
ATCAAGGCCAACTTCAAGATCCGCCACAACATCGAGGACGGCGGCGTGCAGCTCGCCGACCACTACCAGC
AGAACACCCCCATCGGCGACGGCCCCGTGCTGCTGCCCGACAACCACTACCTGAGCACCCAGTCCAAGCT
GAGCAAAGACCCCAACGAGAAGCGCGATCACATGGTCCTGCTGGAGTTCGTGACCGCCGCCGGGATCACT
CTCGGCATGGACGAGCTGTACAAGTAAAGCGGCCGCACCCAGCTTTCTTGTACAAAGTGGTGTAGTTAAT
TCATGATGGCCGCTGCAGGTCGACCTCGAGGGGGGGCCCGGTACCCAATTCGCCCTATAGTGAGTCGTAT
TACGCGCGGATCCAGCTTTGGACTTCTTCGCCAGAGGTTTGGTCAAGTCTCCAATCAAGGTTGTCGGCTT
GTCTACCTTGCCAGAAATTTACGAAAAGATGGAAAAGGGTCAAATCGTTGGTAGATACGTTGTTGACACT
TCTAAATAAGCGAATTTCTTATGATTTATGATTTTTATTATTAAATAAGTTATAAAAAAAATAAGTGTAT
ACAAATTTTAAAGTGACTCTTAGGTTTTAAAACGANAATTCTTATTCTTGAGTAACTCTTTCCTGTAGGT
CAGGTTGCTTTCTCAGGTATAGCATGAGGTCGCTCTTATTGACCACACCTCTACCGGCATGCCAATTCAC
TGGCCGTCGTTTTACAACGTCGTGACTGGGAAAACCCTGGCGTTACCCAACTTAATCGCCTTGCAGCACA
TCCCCCTTTCGCCAGCTGGCGTAATAGCGAAGAGGCCCGCACCGATCGCCCTTCCCAACAGTTGCGCAGC
CTGAATGGCGAATGGCGCCTGATGCGGTATTTTCTCCTTACGCATCTGTGCGGTATTTCACACCGCATAA
TCGGATCGTACTTGTTACCCATCATTGAATTTTGAACATCCGAACCTGGGAGTTTTCCCTGAAACAGATA
GTATATTTGAACCTGTATAATAATATATAGTCTAGCGCTTTACGGAAGACAATGTATGTATTTCGGTTCC
TGGAGAAACTATTGCATCTATTGCATAGGTAATCTTGCACGTCGCATCCCCGGTTCATTTTCTGCGTTTC
CATCTTGCACTTCAATAGCATATCTTTGTTAACGAAGCATCTGTGCTTCATTTTGTAGAACAAAAATGCA
ACGCGAGAGCGCTAATTTTTCAAACAAAGAATCTGAGCTGCATTTTTACAGAACAGAAATGCAACGCGAA
AGCGCTATTTTACCAACGAAGAATCTGTGCTTCATTTTTGTAAAACAAAAATGCAACGCGAGAGCGCTAA
TTTTTCAAACAAAGAATCTGAGCTGCATTTTTACAGAACAGAAATGCAACGCGAGAGCGCTATTTTACCA
ACAAAGAATCTATACTTCTTTTTTGTTCTACAAAAATGCATCCCGAGAGCGCTATTTTTCTAACAAAGCA
TCTTAGATTACTTTTTTTCTCCTTTGTGCGCTCTATAATGCAGTCTCTTGATAACTTTTTGCACTGTAGG
TCCGTTAAGGTTAGAAGAAGGCTACTTTGGTGTCTATTTTCTCTTCCATAAAAAAAGCCTGACTCCACTT
CCCGCGTTTACTGATTACTAGCGAAGCTGCGGGTGCATTTTTTCAAGATAAAGGCATCCCCGATTATATT
CTATACCGATGTGGATTGCGCATACTTTGTGAACAGAAAGTGATAGCGTTGATGATTCTTCATTGGTCAG
AAAATTATGAACGGTTTCTTCTATTTTGTCTCTATATACTACGTATAGGAAATGTTTACATTTTCGTATT
GTTTTCGATTCACTCTATGAATAGTTCTTACTACAATTTTTTTGTCTAAAGAGTAATACTAGAGATAAAC
ATAAAAAATGTAGAGGTCGAGTTTAGATGCAAGTTCAAGGAGCGAAAGGTGGATGGGTAGGTTATATAGG
GATATAGCACAGAGATATATAGCAAAGAGATACTTTTGAGCAATGTTTGTGGAAGCGGTATTCGCAATAT
TTTAGTAGCTCGTTACAGTCCGGTGCGTTTTTGGTTTTTTGAAAGTGCGTCTTCAGAGCGCTTTTGGTTT
TCAAAAGCGCTCTGAAGTTCCTATACTTTCTAGCTAGAGAATAGGAACTTCGGAATAGGAACTTCAAAGC
GTTTCCGAAAACGAGCGCTTCCGAAAATGCAACGCGAGCTGCGCACATACAGCTCACTGTTCACGTCGCA
CCTATATCTGCGTGTTGCCTGTATATATATATACATGAGAAGAACGGCATAGTGCGTGTTTATGCTTAAA
TGCGTACTTATATGCGTCTATTTATGTAGGATGAAAGGTAGTCTAGTACCTCCTGTGATATTATCCCATT
CCATGCGGGGTATCGTATGCTTCCTTCAGCACTACCCTTTAGCTGTTCTATATGCTGCCACTCCTCAATT
GGATTAGTCTCATCCTTCAATGCTATCATTTCCTTTGATATTGGATCGATCCGATGATAAGCTGTCAAAC
ATGAGAATTGGGTAATAACTGATATAATTAAATTGAAGCTCTAATTTGTGAGTTTAGTATACATGCATTT
ACTTATAATACAGTTTTTTAGTTTTGCTGGCCGCATCTTCTCAAATATGCTTCCCAGCCTGCTTTTCTGT
AACGTTCACCCTCTACCTTAGCATCCCTTCCCTTTGCAAATAGTCCTCTTCCAACAATAATAATGTCAGA
TCCTGTAGAGACCACATCATCCACGGTTCTATACTGTTGACCCAATGCGTCTCCCTTGTCATCTAAACCC
ACACCGGGTGTCATAATCAACCAATCGTAACCTTCATCTCTTCCACCCATGTCTCTTTGAGCAATAAAGC
CGATAACAAAATCTTTGTCGCTCTTCGCAATGTCAACAGTACCCTTAGTATATTCTCCAGTAGATAGGGA
GCCCTTGCATGACAATTCTGCTAACATCAAAAGGCCTCTAGGTTCCTTTGTTACTTCTTCTGCCGCCTGC
TTCAAACCGCTAACAATACCTGGGCCCACCACACCGTGTGCATTCGTAATGTCTGCCCATTCTGCTATTC
TGTATACACCCGCAGAGTACTGCAATTTGACTGTATTACCAATGTCAGCAAATTTTCTGTCTTCGAAGAG
TAAAAAATTGTACTTGGCGGATAATGCCTTTAGCGGCTTAACTGTGCCCTCCATGGAAAAATCAGTCAAG
ATATCCACATGTGTTTTTAGTAAACAAATTTTGGGACCTAATGCTTCAACTAACTCCAGTAATTCCTTGG
TGGTACGAACATCCAATGAAGCACACAAGTTTGTTTGCTTTTCGTGCATGATATTAAATAGCTTGGCAGC
AACAGGACTAGGATGAGTAGCAGCACGTTCCTTATATGTAGCTTTCGACATGATTTATCTTCGTTTCCTG
CATGTTTTTGTTCTGTGCAGTTGGGTTAAGAATACTGGGCAATTTCATGTTTCTTCAACACTACATATGC
GTATATATACCAATCTAAGTCTGTGCTCCTTCCTTCGTTCTTCCTTCTGTTCGGAGATTACCGAATCAAA
AAAATTTCAAGGAAACCGAAATCAAAAAAAAGAATAAAAAAAAAATGATGAATTGAAAAGCTAATTCTTG
AAGACGAAAGGGCCTCGTGATACGCCTATTTTTATAGGTTAATGTCATGATAATAATGGTTTCTTAGACG
TCAGGTGGCACTTTTCGGGGAAATGTGCGCGGAACCCCTATTTGTTTATTTTTCTAAATACATTCAAATA
TGTATCCGCTCATGAGACAATAACCCTGATAAATGCTTCAATAATATTGAAAAAGGAAGAGTATGAGTAT
TCAACATTTCCGTGTCGCCCTTATTCCCTTTTTTGCGGCATTTTGCCTTCCTGTTTTTGCTCACCCAGAA
ACGCTGGTGAAAGTAAAAGATGCTGAAGATCAGTTGGGTGCACGAGTGGGTTACATCGAACTGGATCTCA
ACAGCGGTAAGATCCTTGAGAGTTTTCGCCCCGAAGAACGTTTTCCAATGATGAGCACTTTTAAAGTTCT
GCTATGTGGCGCGGTATTATCCCGTATTGACGCCGGGCAAGAGCAACTCGGTCGCCGCATACACTATTCT
CAGAATGACTTGGTTGAGTACTCACCAGTCACAGAAAAGCATCTTACGGATGGCATGACAGTAAGAGAAT
TATGCAGTGCTGCCATAACCATGAGTGATAACACTGCGGCCAACTTACTTCTGACAACGATCGGAGGACC
GAAGGAGCTAACCGCTTTTTTGCACAACATGGGGGATCATGTAACTCGCCTTGATCGTTGGGAACCGGAG
CTGAATGAAGCCATACCAAACGACGAGCGTGACACCACGATGCCTGTAGCAATGGCAACAACGTTGCGCA
AACTATTAACTGGCGAACTACTTACTCTAGCTTCCCGGCAACAATTAATAGACTGGATGGAGGCGGATAA
AGTTGCAGGACCACTTCTGCGCTCGGCCCTTCCGGCTGGCTGGTTTATTGCTGATAAATCTGGAGCCGGT
GAGCGTGGGTCTCGCGGTATCATTGCAGCACTGGGGCCAGATGGTAAGCCCTCCCGTATCGTAGTTATCT
ACACGACGGGGAGTCAGGCAACTATGGATGAACGAAATAGACAGATCGCTGAGATAGGTGCCTCACTGAT
TAAGCATTGGTAACTGTCAGACCAAGTTTACTCATATATACTTTAGATTGATTTAAAACTTCATTTTTAA
TTTAAAAGGATCTAGGTGAAGATCCTTTTTGATAATCTCATGACCAAAATCCCTTAACGTGAGTTTTCGT
TCCACTGAGCGTCAGACCCCGTAGAAAAGATCAAAGGATCTTCTTGAGATCCTTTTTTTCTGCGCGTAAT
CTGCTGCTTGCAAACAAAAAAACCACCGCTACCAGCGGTGGTTTGTTTGCCGGATCAAGAGCTACCAACT
CTTTTTCCGAAGGTAACTGGCTTCAGCAGAGCGCAGATACCAAATACTGTTCTTCTAGTGTAGCCGTAGT
TAGGCCACCACTTCAAGAACTCTGTAGCACCGCCTACATACCTCGCTCTGCTAATCCTGTTACCAGTGGC
TGCTGCCAGTGGCGATAAGTCGTGTCTTACCGGGTTGGACTCAAGACGATAGTTACCGGATAAGGCGCAG
CGGTCGGGCTGAACGGGGGGTTCGTGCACACAGCCCAGCTTGGAGCGAACGACCTACACCGAACTGAGAT
ACCTACAGCGTGAGCTATGAGAAAGCGCCACGCTTCCCGAAGGGAGAAAGGCGGACAGGTATCCGGTAAG
CGGCAGGGTCGGAACAGGAGAGCGCACGAGGGAGCTTCCAGGGGGAAACGCCTGGTATCTTTATAGTCCT
GTCGGGTTTCGCCACCTCTGACTTGAGCGTCGATTTTTGTGATGCTCGTCAGGGGGGCGGAGCCTATGGA
AAAACGCCAGCAACGCGGCCTTTTTACGGTTCCTGGCCTTTTGCTGGCCTTTTGCTCACATGTTCTTTCC
TGCGTTATCCCCTGATTCTGTGGATAACCGTATTACCGCCTTTGAGTGAGCTGATACCGCTCGCCGCAGC
CGAACGACCGAGCGCAGCGAGTCAGTGAGCGAGGAAGCGGAAGAGCGCCCAATACGCAAACCGCCTCTCC
CCGCGCGTTGGCCGATTCATTAATGCAGCTGGCACGACAGGTTTCCCGACTGGAAAGCGGGCAGTGAGCG
CAACGCAATTAATGTGAGTTAGCTCACTCATTAGGCACCCCAGGCTTTACACTTTATGCTTCCGGCTCGT
ATGTTGTGTGGAATTGTGAGCGGATAACAATTTCACACAGGAAACAGCTATGACCATGATTACGCCAAGC
TTACCGCATCAGGAAATTGTAAGCGTTAATATTTTGTTAAAATTCGCGTTAAATTTTTGTTAAATCAGCT
CATTTTTTAACCAATAGGCCGAAATCGGCAAAATCCCTTATAAATCAAAAGAATAGACCGAGATAGGGT
[37 nt withheld, positions 8120-8156]
AAAGAACGTGGACTCCAACGTCAAAGG
[49 nt withheld, positions 8184-8232]
T
[91 nt withheld, positions 8234-8324]
G
[124 nt withheld, positions 8326-8449]
CCATTCGC
