Features (pLannotate 1.2.2; 27 found; start..end, strand, type, name):
    168..192     +  protein_bind   attB1: mutant version of attB; recombination site for the Gateway® BP reaction BP Clonase™
    214..236     +  CDS            PhoCl (fragment): photocleavable protein that separates into two fragments upon exposure to violet light (Zhang et al., 2017)
    236..883     +  CDS            mKO&kappa;: mKO&kappa; is a basic (constitutively fluorescent) orange fluorescent protein published in 2008, derived from Verrillofungia concinna. It has low acid sensitivity.
    986..1705    +  CDS            mTurquoise2: enhanced monomeric variant of CFP (Goedhart et al., 2012) mammalian codon-optimized
   1715..1739    -  protein_bind   attB2: mutant version of attB; recombination site for the Gateway® BP reaction BP Clonase™
   1767..1793    +  misc_feature   MCS (fragment): pBluescript multiple cloning site
   1802..1820    -  promoter       T7 promoter: promoter for bacteriophage T7 RNA polymerase
   1821..1964    +  CDS            ADH1 (fragment): ADH1_YEAST - Also known as ADC1. Experimental evidence at protein level: Swiss-Prot protein existence level 1. This isozyme preferentially catalyzes the conversion of primary unbranched alcohols to their corresponding aldehydes. Also shows activity toward secondary alcohols. From Saccharomyces cerevisiae (strain ATCC 204508 / S288c) (Baker's yeast).
   1968..2155    +  terminator     ADH1 terminator: S. cerevisiae ADH1; transcription terminator for the S. cerevisiae alcohol dehydrogenase 1 (ADH1) gene
   2163..2320    +  CDS            lacZα (fragment): LacZα fragment of β-galactosidase; lacZ fragment
   2326..2377    -  misc_feature   bom (fragment): basis of mobility region from pBR322
   2382..2465    +  CDS            RAF1 (fragment): RAF_YEAST - Experimental evidence at transcript level: Swiss-Prot protein existence level 2. Antagonizes transcriptional repression of recombinase FLP by REP1-REP2. May play a role in plasmid partitioning. From Saccharomyces cerevisiae (strain ATCC 204508 / S288c) (Baker's yeast).
   2619..3965    -  rep_origin     2μ ori: yeast 2μ plasmid origin of replication
   3970..3986    -  promoter       tet promoter (fragment): E. coli promoter for tetracycline efflux protein gene
   4076..4879    -  CDS            URA3: orotidine-5'-phosphate decarboxylase, required for uracil biosynthesis; S. cerevisiae URA3; yeast auxotrophic marker, counterselectable with 5-fluoroorotic acid (5-FOA)
   4880..5095    -  promoter       URA3 promoter: S. cerevisiae URA3
   5206..5310    +  promoter       AmpR promoter: bla
   5311..6171    +  CDS            AmpR: β-lactamase; bla; confers resistance to ampicillin, carbenicillin, and related antibiotics
   6342..6930    +  rep_origin     ori: high-copy-number ColE1/pMB1/pBR322/pUC origin of replication
   7113..7205    +  CDS            lacI (fragment): lac repressor; lacI; The lac repressor binds to the lac operator to inhibit transcription in E. coli. This inhibition can be relieved by adding lactose or isopropyl-β-D-thiogalactopyranoside (IPTG).
   7218..7239    +  protein_bind   CAP binding site: CAP binding activates transcription in the presence of cAMP. E. coli catabolite activator protein
   7254..7284    +  promoter       lac promoter: promoter for the E. coli lac operon
   7292..7308    +  protein_bind   lac operator: The lac repressor binds to the lac operator to inhibit transcription in E. coli. This inhibition can be relieved by adding lactose or isopropyl-β-D-thiogalactopyranoside (IPTG). lac repressor encoded by lacI
   7389..7817    -  rep_origin     f1 ori (sequence partly withheld): f1 bacteriophage origin of replication; arrow indicates direction of (+) strand synthesis
   7828..8082    -  CDS            BRP1 (fragment): BRP1_YEAST - Protein predicted: Swiss-Prot protein existence level 4. From Saccharomyces cerevisiae (strain ATCC 204508 / S288c) (Baker's yeast).
   8184..8200    -  promoter       ARG4 promoter (fragment): S. cerevisiae ARG4
   8305..8388    +  CDS            YG007_YEAST: Protein predicted: Swiss-Prot protein existence level 4. From Saccharomyces cerevisiae (strain ATCC 204508 / S288c) (Baker's yeast).
>Addgene plasmid #118428 | pDRF1-GW mkok-T2A-mTurquoise2 | addgene full sequence | sequence record 237900 | Addgene NGS Result
TCTACAAAAACTTTTTTTTTCTATCAACCTCGTTGATAAATTTTTTCTTTAACAATCGTTAATAATTAAT
TAATTGGAAAATAACCATTTTTTCTCTCTTTTATACACACATTCAAAAGAAAGAAAAAAAATATACCCCA
GCCTCGACTAGTGAATTCGCGGCCATCACAAGTTTGTACAAAAAAGCAGGCTGCTAGCGCTACCGGTCGC
CACCATGGTGAGCAAGGGCGAGGAGAGTGTGATTAAACCAGAGATGAAGATGAGGTACTACATGGACGGC
TCCGTCAATGGGCATGAGTTCACAATTGAAGGTGAAGGCACAGGCAGACCTTACGAGGGACATCAAGAGA
TGACACTACGCGTCACAATGGCCGAGGGCGGGCCAATGCCTTTCGCGTTTGACTTAGTGTCACACGTGTT
CTGTTACGGCCACAGAGTATTTACTAAATATCCAGAAGAGATACCAGACTATTTCAAACAAGCATTTCCT
GAAGGCCTGTCATGGGAAAGGTCGTTGGAGTTCGAAGATGGTGGGTCCGCTTCAGTCAGTGCGCATATAA
GCCTTAGAGGAAACACCTTCTACCACAAATCCAAATTTACTGGGGTTAACTTTCCTGCCGATGGTCCTAT
CATGCAAAACCAAAGTGTTGATTGGGAGCCATCAACCGAGAAAATTACTGCCAGCGACGGAGTTCTGAAG
GGTGATGTTACGATGTACCTAAAACTTGAAGGAGGCGGCAATCACAAATGCCAATTCAAGACTACTTACA
AGGCGGCAAAAGAGATTCTTGAAATGCCAGGAGACCATTACATCGGCCATCGCCTCGTCAGGAAAACCGA
AGGCAACATTACTGAGCAGGTAGAAGATGCAGTAGCTCATTCCACTGGCGACGAGCTGTACAAGTCCGGA
GAGGGCAGAGGAAGTCTTCTAACATGCGGTGACGTGGAGGAGAATCCCGGCCCTGGGGATCCACCGGTCG
CCACCATGGTGAGCAAGGGCGAGGAGCTGTTCACCGGGGTGGTGCCCATCCTGGTCGAGCTGGACGGCGA
CGTAAACGGCCACAAGTTCAGCGTGTCCGGCGAGGGCGAGGGCGATGCCACCTACGGCAAGCTGACCCTG
AAGTTCATCTGCACCACCGGCAAGCTGCCCGTGCCCTGGCCCACCCTCGTGACCACCCTGTCCTGGGGCG
TGCAGTGCTTCGCCCGCTACCCCGACCACATGAAGCAGCACGACTTCTTCAAGTCCGCCATGCCCGAAGG
CTACGTCCAGGAGCGCACCATCTTCTTCAAGGACGACGGCAACTACAAGACCCGCGCCGAGGTGAAGTTC
GAGGGCGACACCCTGGTGAACCGCATCGAGCTGAAGGGCATCGACTTCAAGGAGGACGGCAACATCCTGG
GGCACAAGCTGGAGTACAACTACTTTAGCGACAACGTCTATATCACCGCCGACAAGCAGAAGAACGGCAT
CAAGGCCAACTTCAAGATCCGCCACAACATCGAGGACGGCGGCGTGCAGCTCGCCGACCACTACCAGCAG
AACACCCCCATCGGCGACGGCCCCGTGCTGCTGCCCGACAACCACTACCTGAGCACCCAGTCCAAGCTGA
GCAAAGACCCCAACGAGAAGCGCGATCACATGGTCCTGCTGGAGTTCGTGACCGCCGCCGGGATCACTCT
CGGCATGGACGAGCTGTACAAGTAAAGCGGCCGCACCCAGCTTTCTTGTACAAAGTGGTGTAGTTAATTC
ATGATGGCCGCTGCAGGTCGACCTCGAGGGGGGGCCCGGTACCCAATTCGCCCTATAGTGAGTCGTATTA
CGCGCGGATCCAGCTTTGGACTTCTTCGCCAGAGGTTTGGTCAAGTCTCCAATCAAGGTTGTCGGCTTGT
CTACCTTGCCAGAAATTTACGAAAAGATGGAAAAGGGTCAAATCGTTGGTAGATACGTTGTTGACACTTC
TAAATAAGCGAATTTCTTATGATTTATGATTTTTATTATTAAATAAGTTATAAAAAAAATAAGTGTATAC
AAATTTTAAAGTGACTCTTAGGTTTTAAAACGAAAATTCTTATTCTTGAGTAACTCTTTCCTGTAGGTCA
GGTTGCTTTCTCAGGTATAGCATGAGGTCGCTCTTATTGACCACACCTCTACCGGCATGCCAATTCACTG
GCCGTCGTTTTACAACGTCGTGACTGGGAAAACCCTGGCGTTACCCAACTTAATCGCCTTGCAGCACATC
CCCCTTTCGCCAGCTGGCGTAATAGCGAAGAGGCCCGCACCGATCGCCCTTCCCAACAGTTGCGCAGCCT
GAATGGCGAATGGCGCCTGATGCGGTATTTTCTCCTTACGCATCTGTGCGGTATTTCACACCGCATAATC
GGATCGTACTTGTTACCCATCATTGAATTTTGAACATCCGAACCTGGGAGTTTTCCCTGAAACAGATAGT
ATATTTGAACCTGTATAATAATATATAGTCTAGCGCTTTACGGAAGACAATGTATGTATTTCGGTTCCTG
GAGAAACTATTGCATCTATTGCATAGGTAATCTTGCACGTCGCATCCCCGGTTCATTTTCTGCGTTTCCA
TCTTGCACTTCAATAGCATATCTTTGTTAACGAAGCATCTGTGCTTCATTTTGTAGAACAAAAATGCAAC
GCGAGAGCGCTAATTTTTCAAACAAAGAATCTGAGCTGCATTTTTACAGAACAGAAATGCAACGCGAAAG
CGCTATTTTACCAACGAAGAATCTGTGCTTCATTTTTGTAAAACAAAAATGCAACGCGAGAGCGCTAATT
TTTCAAACAAAGAATCTGAGCTGCATTTTTACAGAACAGAAATGCAACGCGAGAGCGCTATTTTACCAAC
AAAGAATCTATACTTCTTTTTTGTTCTACAAAAATGCATCCCGAGAGCGCTATTTTTCTAACAAAGCATC
TTAGATTACTTTTTTTCTCCTTTGTGCGCTCTATAATGCAGTCTCTTGATAACTTTTTGCACTGTAGGTC
CGTTAAGGTTAGAAGAAGGCTACTTTGGTGTCTATTTTCTCTTCCATAAAAAAAGCCTGACTCCACTTCC
CGCGTTTACTGATTACTAGCGAAGCTGCGGGTGCATTTTTTCAAGATAAAGGCATCCCCGATTATATTCT
ATACCGATGTGGATTGCGCATACTTTGTGAACAGAAAGTGATAGCGTTGATGATTCTTCATTGGTCAGAA
AATTATGAACGGTTTCTTCTATTTTGTCTCTATATACTACGTATAGGAAATGTTTACATTTTCGTATTGT
TTTCGATTCACTCTATGAATAGTTCTTACTACAATTTTTTTGTCTAAAGAGTAATACTAGAGATAAACAT
AAAAAATGTAGAGGTCGAGTTTAGATGCAAGTTCAAGGAGCGAAAGGTGGATGGGTAGGTTATATAGGGA
TATAGCACAGAGATATATAGCAAAGAGATACTTTTGAGCAATGTTTGTGGAAGCGGTATTCGCAATATTT
TAGTAGCTCGTTACAGTCCGGTGCGTTTTTGGTTTTTTGAAAGTGCGTCTTCAGAGCGCTTTTGGTTTTC
AAAAGCGCTCTGAAGTTCCTATACTTTCTAGCTAGAGAATAGGAACTTCGGAATAGGAACTTCAAAGCGT
TTCCGAAAACGAGCGCTTCCGAAAATGCAACGCGAGCTGCGCACATACAGCTCACTGTTCACGTCGCACC
TATATCTGCGTGTTGCCTGTATATATATATACATGAGAAGAACGGCATAGTGCGTGTTTATGCTTAAATG
CGTACTTATATGCGTCTATTTATGTAGGATGAAAGGTAGTCTAGTACCTCCTGTGATATTATCCCATTCC
ATGCGGGGTATCGTATGCTTCCTTCAGCACTACCCTTTAGCTGTTCTATATGCTGCCACTCCTCAATTGG
ATTAGTCTCATCCTTCAATGCTATCATTTCCTTTGATATTGGATCGATCCGATGATAAGCTGTCAAACAT
GAGAATTGGGTAATAACTGATATAATTAAATTGAAGCTCTAATTTGTGAGTTTAGTATACATGCATTTAC
TTATAATACAGTTTTTTAGTTTTGCTGGCCGCATCTTCTCAAATATGCTTCCCAGCCTGCTTTTCTGTAA
CGTTCACCCTCTACCTTAGCATCCCTTCCCTTTGCAAATAGTCCTCTTCCAACAATAATAATGTCAGATC
CTGTAGAGACCACATCATCCACGGTTCTATACTGTTGACCCAATGCGTCTCCCTTGTCATCTAAACCCAC
ACCGGGTGTCATAATCAACCAATCGTAACCTTCATCTCTTCCACCCATGTCTCTTTGAGCAATAAAGCCG
ATAACAAAATCTTTGTCGCTCTTCGCAATGTCAACAGTACCCTTAGTATATTCTCCAGTAGATAGGGAGC
CCTTGCATGACAATTCTGCTAACATCAAAAGGCCTCTAGGTTCCTTTGTTACTTCTTCTGCCGCCTGCTT
CAAACCGCTAACAATACCTGGGCCCACCACACCGTGTGCATTCGTAATGTCTGCCCATTCTGCTATTCTG
TATACACCCGCAGAGTACTGCAATTTGACTGTATTACCAATGTCAGCAAATTTTCTGTCTTCGAAGAGTA
AAAAATTGTACTTGGCGGATAATGCCTTTAGCGGCTTAACTGTGCCCTCCATGGAAAAATCAGTCAAGAT
ATCCACATGTGTTTTTAGTAAACAAATTTTGGGACCTAATGCTTCAACTAACTCCAGTAATTCCTTGGTG
GTACGAACATCCAATGAAGCACACAAGTTTGTTTGCTTTTCGTGCATGATATTAAATAGCTTGGCAGCAA
CAGGACTAGGATGAGTAGCAGCACGTTCCTTATATGTAGCTTTCGACATGATTTATCTTCGTTTCCTGCA
TGTTTTTGTTCTGTGCAGTTGGGTTAAGAATACTGGGCAATTTCATGTTTCTTCAACACTACATATGCGT
ATATATACCAATCTAAGTCTGTGCTCCTTCCTTCGTTCTTCCTTCTGTTCGGAGATTACCGAATCAAAAA
AATTTCAAGGAAACCGAAATCAAAAAAAAGAATAAAAAAAAAATGATGAATTGAAAAGCTAATTCTTGAA
GACGAAAGGGCCTCGTGATACGCCTATTTTTATAGGTTAATGTCATGATAATAATGGTTTCTTAGACGTC
AGGTGGCACTTTTCGGGGAAATGTGCGCGGAACCCCTATTTGTTTATTTTTCTAAATACATTCAAATATG
TATCCGCTCATGAGACAATAACCCTGATAAATGCTTCAATAATATTGAAAAAGGAAGAGTATGAGTATTC
AACATTTCCGTGTCGCCCTTATTCCCTTTTTTGCGGCATTTTGCCTTCCTGTTTTTGCTCACCCAGAAAC
GCTGGTGAAAGTAAAAGATGCTGAAGATCAGTTGGGTGCACGAGTGGGTTACATCGAACTGGATCTCAAC
AGCGGTAAGATCCTTGAGAGTTTTCGCCCCGAAGAACGTTTTCCAATGATGAGCACTTTTAAAGTTCTGC
TATGTGGCGCGGTATTATCCCGTATTGACGCCGGGCAAGAGCAACTCGGTCGCCGCATACACTATTCTCA
GAATGACTTGGTTGAGTACTCACCAGTCACAGAAAAGCATCTTACGGATGGCATGACAGTAAGAGAATTA
TGCAGTGCTGCCATAACCATGAGTGATAACACTGCGGCCAACTTACTTCTGACAACGATCGGAGGACCGA
AGGAGCTAACCGCTTTTTTGCACAACATGGGGGATCATGTAACTCGCCTTGATCGTTGGGAACCGGAGCT
GAATGAAGCCATACCAAACGACGAGCGTGACACCACGATGCCTGTAGCAATGGCAACAACGTTGCGCAAA
CTATTAACTGGCGAACTACTTACTCTAGCTTCCCGGCAACAATTAATAGACTGGATGGAGGCGGATAAAG
TTGCAGGACCACTTCTGCGCTCGGCCCTTCCGGCTGGCTGGTTTATTGCTGATAAATCTGGAGCCGGTGA
GCGTGGGTCTCGCGGTATCATTGCAGCACTGGGGCCAGATGGTAAGCCCTCCCGTATCGTAGTTATCTAC
ACGACGGGGAGTCAGGCAACTATGGATGAACGAAATAGACAGATCGCTGAGATAGGTGCCTCACTGATTA
AGCATTGGTAACTGTCAGACCAAGTTTACTCATATATACTTTAGATTGATTTAAAACTTCATTTTTAATT
TAAAAGGATCTAGGTGAAGATCCTTTTTGATAATCTCATGACCAAAATCCCTTAACGTGAGTTTTCGTTC
CACTGAGCGTCAGACCCCGTAGAAAAGATCAAAGGATCTTCTTGAGATCCTTTTTTTCTGCGCGTAATCT
GCTGCTTGCAAACAAAAAAACCACCGCTACCAGCGGTGGTTTGTTTGCCGGATCAAGAGCTACCAACTCT
TTTTCCGAAGGTAACTGGCTTCAGCAGAGCGCAGATACCAAATACTGTTCTTCTAGTGTAGCCGTAGTTA
GGCCACCACTTCAAGAACTCTGTAGCACCGCCTACATACCTCGCTCTGCTAATCCTGTTACCAGTGGCTG
CTGCCAGTGGCGATAAGTCGTGTCTTACCGGGTTGGACTCAAGACGATAGTTACCGGATAAGGCGCAGCG
GTCGGGCTGAACGGGGGGTTCGTGCACACAGCCCAGCTTGGAGCGAACGACCTACACCGAACTGAGATAC
CTACAGCGTGAGCTATGAGAAAGCGCCACGCTTCCCGAAGGGAGAAAGGCGGACAGGTATCCGGTAAGCG
GCAGGGTCGGAACAGGAGAGCGCACGAGGGAGCTTCCAGGGGGAAACGCCTGGTATCTTTATAGTCCTGT
CGGGTTTCGCCACCTCTGACTTGAGCGTCGATTTTTGTGATGCTCGTCAGGGGGGCGGAGCCTATGGAAA
AACGCCAGCAACGCGGCCTTTTTACGGTTCCTGGCCTTTTGCTGGCCTTTTGCTCACATGTTCTTTCCTG
CGTTATCCCCTGATTCTGTGGATAACCGTATTACCGCCTTTGAGTGAGCTGATACCGCTCGCCGCAGCCG
AACGACCGAGCGCAGCGAGTCAGTGAGCGAGGAAGCGGAAGAGCGCCCAATACGCAAACCGCCTCTCCCC
GCGCGTTGGCCGATTCATTAATGCAGCTGGCACGACAGGTTTCCCGACTGGAAAGCGGGCAGTGAGCGCA
ACGCAATTAATGTGAGTTAGCTCACTCATTAGGCACCCCAGGCTTTACACTTTATGCTTCCGGCTCGTAT
GTTGTGTGGAATTGTGAGCGGATAACAATTTCACACAGGAAACAGCTATGACCATGATTACGCCAAGCTT
ACCGCATCAGGAAATTGTAAGCGTTAATATTTTGTTAAAATTCGCGTTAAATTTTTGTTAAATCAGCTCA
TTTTTTAACCAATAGGCCGAAATCGGCAAAATCCCTTATAAATCAAAAGAATAGACCGAGATAGGGT
[37 nt withheld, positions 7488-7524]
AAAGAACGTGGACTCCAACGTCAAAGG
[49 nt withheld, positions 7552-7600]
T
[91 nt withheld, positions 7602-7692]
G
[124 nt withheld, positions 7694-7817]
CCATTCGCCAAGCTTCCTGAAACGGAGAAACATAAACAGGCATTGCTGGGATCACCCATACATCACTCTG
TTTTGCCTGACCTTTTCCGGTAATTTGAAAACAAACCCGGTCTCGAAGCGGAGATCCGGCGATAATTACC
GCAGAAATAAACCCATACACGAGACGTAGAACCAGCCGCACATGGCCGGAGAAACTCCTGCGAGAATTTC
GTAAACTCGCGCGCATTGCATCTGTATTTCCTAATGCGGCACTTCCAGGCCTCGATCGAGACCGTTTATC
CATTGCTTTTTTGTTGTCTTTTTCCCTCGTTCACAGAAAGTCTGAAGAAGCTATAGTAGAACTATGAGCT
TTTTTTGTTTCTGTTTTCCTTTTTTTTTTTTTTACCTCTGTGGAAATTGTTACTCTCACACTCTTTAGTT
CGTTTGTTTGTTTTGTTTATTCCAATTATGACCGGTGACGAAACGTGGTCGATGGTGGGTACCGCTTATG
CTCCCCTCCATTAGTTTCGATTATATAAAAAGGCCAAATATTGTATTATTTTCAAATGTCCTATCATTAT
CGTCTAACATCTAATTTCTCTTAAATTTTTTCTCTTTCTTTCCTATAACACCAATAGTGAAAATCTTTTT
TTCTTCTATA
